>Addgene plasmid #122965 | Flag-mFoxJ1 | addgene full sequence | sequence record 238008 | Addgene NGS Result
GCCAATTCAATATGGCGTATATGGACTCATGCCAATTCAATATGGTGGATCTGGACCTGTGCCAATTCAA
TATGGCGTATATGGACTCGTGCCAATTCAATATGGTGGATCTGGACCCCAGCCAATTCAATATGGCGGAC
TTGGCACCATGCCAATTCAATATGGCGGACCTGGCACTGTGCCAACTGGGGAGGGGTCTACTTGGCACGG
TGCCAAGTTTGAGGAGGGGTCTTGGCCCTGTGCCAAGTCCGCCATATTGAATTGGCATGGTGCCAATAAT
GGCGGCCATATTGGCTATATGCCAGGATCAATATATAGGCAATATCCAATATGGCCCTATGCCAATATGG
CTATTGGCCAGGTTCAATACTATGTATTGGCCCTATGCCATATAGTATTCCATATATGGGTTTTCCTATT
GACGTAGATAGCCCCTCCCAATGGGCGGTCCCATATACCATATATGGGGCTTCCTAATACCGCCCATAGC
CACTCCCCCATTGACGTCAATGGTCTCTATATATGGTCTTTCCTATTGACGTCATATGGGCGGTCCTATT
GACGTATATGGCGCCTCCCCCATTGACGTCAATTACGGTAAATGGCCCGCCTGGCTCAATGCCCATTGAC
GTCAATAGGACCACCCACCATTGACGTCAATGGGATGGCTCATTGCCCATTCATATCCGTTCTCACGCCC
CCTATTGACGTCAATGACGGTAAATGGCCCACTTGGCAGTACATCAATATCTATTAATAGTAACTTGGCA
AGTACATTACTATTGGAAGTACGCCAGGGTACATTGGCAGTACTCCCATTGACGTCAATGGCGGTAAATG
GCCCGCGATGGCTGCCAAGTACATCCCCATTGACGTCAATGGGGAGGGGCAATGACGCAAATGGGCGTTC
CATTGACGTAAATGGGCGGTAGGCGTGCCTAATGGGAGGTCTATATAAGCAATGCTCGTTTAGGGAACCG
CCATTCTGCCTGGGGACGTCGGAGCAAGCTTGATTTAGGTGACACTATAGAATACAAGCTACTTGTTCTT
TTTGCAGGATCCACCATGGATTACAAGGATGACGACGATAAGATCTACATGGCGGAGAGCTGGCTGCGCC
TCTGCGGAGCGGGTCCCGGAGAGGAAGCCGGGCCGGAGGGCGGCATGGAGGAGCCGGACGCCCTGGATGA
CAGCCTGACCAGCCTGCAATGGCTGCAGGAATTCTCCATTCTCAACGCCAAGGCTCCCACTCTTCCCCCA
GGAGGCACAGACCCCCACGGCTACCACCAAGTGCCGGGCTTGGTGGCGCCCGGGTCACCGCTGGCGGCAG
ACCCTGCCTGCCTTGGGCAGCCGCACACACCCGGCAAGCCCACATCGTCGTGCACATCTCGAAGCGCGCC
CCCGGGGCTGCAGGCCCCGCCCCCTGACGACGTGGACTATGCCACCAACCCACACGTGAAGCCACCCTAC
TCCTATGCCACTCTCATCTGCATGGCCATGCAAGCCAGCAAGGCCACCAAGATCACTCTGTCGGCCATCT
ACAAGTGGATCACGGACAACTTCTGCTACTTCCGCCATGCAGACCCCACCTGGCAGAATTCCATCCGCCA
CAACCTGTCCTTGAACAAGTGCTTCATCAAAGTGCCTCGGGAGAAGGATGAGCCCGGCAAGGGGGGTTTC
TGGCGCATCGACCCCCAGTACGCAGAGCGCCTGCTCAGTGGGGCCTTCAAGAAGCGGAGGCTGCCCCCAG
TCCACATCCACCCTGCCTTTGCCCGCCAGGCCTCCCAGGAACCTAGCGCTGCCCCCTGGGGTGGGCCTCT
GACCGTGAACAGGGAGGCCCAGCAGCTGCTTCAGGAGTTTGAGGAGGCCACAGGGGAGGGGGGCTGGGGC
ACAGGAGAGGGCAGGCTGGGGCATAAGCGAAAGCAGCCGCTGCCCAAGAGGGTGGCCAAGGTCCTGCGGC
CTCCCAGCACCTTACTGCTGACCCAGGAGGAGCAGGGTGAGCTGGAACCACTCAAAGGTAACTTTGACTG
GGAGGCCATCTTTGAGGCTGGCGCACTGGGGGAGGAGCTGAGCTCACTGGAGGGTCTGGAGCTAAGCCCC
CCGCTAAGCCCCAGCTCACATGGAGATGTGGATCTTACAGTCCATGGCCGGCACATCAACTGCCCTGCTA
CCTGGGGACCTCCAGCGGAGCAGGCTGCTGACAGCCTGGACTTTGATGAGACCTTCTTGGCCACATCCTT
CCTACAGCATCCCTGGGATGAGAGTGGTAGTGGCTGCCTGCCCCCAGAACCCATCTTTGAAGCAGGGGAT
GCCACCCTGGCCGCTGACCTGCAGGACTGGGCCAGTGTGGGTGCCTTCTTGTAACTCGAGCCTCTAGAAC
TATAGTGAGTCGTATTACGTAGATCCAGACATGATAAGATACATTGATGAGTTTGGACAAACCACAACTA
GAATGCAGTGAAAAAAATGCTTTATTTGTGAAATTTGTGATGCTATTGCTTTATTTGTAACCATTATAAG
CTGCAATAAACAAGTTAACAACAACAATTGCATTCATTTTATGTTTCAGGTTCAGGGGGAGGTGTGGGAG
GTTTTTTAATTCGCGGCCGCGGCGCCAATGCATTGGGCCCGGTACCCAGCTTTTGTTCCCTTTAGTGAGG
GTTAATTGCGCGCTTGGCGTAATCATGGTCATAGCTGTTTCCTGTGTGAAATTGTTATCCGCTCACAATT
CCACACAACATACGAGCCGGGAGCATAAAGTGTAAAGCCTGGGGTGCCTAATGAGTGAGCTAACTCACAT
TAATTGCGTTGCGCTCACTGCCCGCTTTCCAGTCGGGAAACCTGTCGTGCCAGCTGCATTAATGAATCGG
CCAACGCGCGGGGAGAGGCGGTTTGCGTATTGGGCGCTCTTCCGCTTCCTCGCTCACTGACTCGCTGCGC
TCGGTCGTTCGGCTGCGGCGAGCGGTATCAGCTCACTCAAAGGCGGTAATACGGTTATCCACAGAATCAG
GGGATAACGCAGGAAAGAACATGTGAGCAAAAGGCCAGCAAAAGGCCAGGAACCGTAAAAAGGCCGCGTT
GCTGGCGTTTTTCCATAGGCTCCGCCCCCCTGACGAGCATCACAAAAATCGACGCTCAAGTCAGAGGTGG
CGAAACCCGACAGGACTATAAAGATACCAGGCGTTTCCCCCTGGAAGCTCCCTCGTGCGCTCTCCTGTTC
CGACCCTGCCGCTTACCGGATACCTGTCCGCCTTTCTCCCTTCGGGAAGCGTGGCGCTTTCTCATAGCTC
ACGCTGTAGGTATCTCAGTTCGGTGTAGGTCGTTCGCTCCAAGCTGGGCTGTGTGCACGAACCCCCCGTT
CAGCCCGACCGCTGCGCCTTATCCGGTAACTATCGTCTTGAGTCCAACCCGGTAAGACACGACTTATCGC
CACTGGCAGCAGCCACTGGTAACAGGATTAGCAGAGCGAGGTATGTAGGCGGTGCTACAGAGTTCTTGAA
GTGGTGGCCTAACTACGGCTACACTAGAAGAACAGTATTTGGTATCTGCGCTCTGCTGAAGCCAGTTACC
TTCGGAAAAAGAGTTGGTAGCTCTTGATCCGGCAAACAAACCACCGCTGGTAGCGGTGGTTTTTTTGTTT
GCAAGCAGCAGATTACGCGCAGAAAAAAAGGATCTCAAGAAGATCCTTTGATCTTTTCTACGGGGTCTGA
CGCTCAGTGGAACGAAAACTCACGTTAAGGGATTTTGGTCATGAGATTATCAAAAAGGATCTTCACCTAG
ATCCTTTTAAATTAAAAATGAAGTTTTAAATCAATCTAAAGTATATATGAGTAAACTTGGTCTGACAGTT
ACCAATGCTTAATCAGTGAGGCACCTATCTCAGCGATCTGTCTATTTCGTTCATCCATAGTTGCCTGACT
CCCCGTCGTGTAGATAACTACGATACGGGAGGGCTTACCATCTGGCCCCAGTGCTGCAATGATACCGCGA
GACCCACGCTCACCGGCTCCAGATTTATCAGCAATAAACCAGCCAGCCGGAAGGGCCGAGCGCAGAAGTG
GTCCTGCAACTTTATCCGCCTCCATCCAGTCTATTAATTGTTGCCGGGAAGCTAGAGTAAGTAGTTCGCC
AGTTAATAGTTTGCGCAACGTTGTTGCCATTGCTACAGGCATCGTGGTGTCACGCTCGTCGTTTGGTATG
GCTTCATTCAGCTCCGGTTCCCAACGATCAAGGCGAGTTACATGATCCCCCATGTTGTGCAAAAAAGCGG
TTAGCTCCTTCGGTCCTCCGATCGTTGTCAGAAGTAAGTTGGCCGCAGTGTTATCACTCATGGTTATGGC
AGCACTGCATAATTCTCTTACTGTCATGCCATCCGTAAGATGCTTTTCTGTGACTGGTGAGTACTCAACC
AAGTCATTCTGAGAATAGTGTATGCGGCGACCGAGTTGCTCTTGCCCGGCGTCAATACGGGATAATACCG
CGCCACATAGCAGAACTTTAAAAGTGCTCATCATTGGAAAACGTTCTTCGGGGCGAAAACTCTCAAGGAT
CTTACCGCTGTTGAGATCCAGTTCGATGTAACCCACTCGTGCACCCAACTGATCTTCAGCATCTTTTACT
TTCACCAGCGTTTCTGGGTGAGCAAAAACAGGAAGGCAAAATGCCGCAAAAAAGGGAATAAGGGCGACAC
GGAAATGTTGAATACTCATACTCTTCCTTTTTCAATATTATTGAAGCATTTATCAGGGTTATTGTCTCAT
GAGCGGATACATATTTGAATGTATTTAGAAAAATAAACAAATAGGGGTTCCGCGCACATTTCCCCGAAAA
GTGCCACCTAAATTGTAAGCGTTAATATTTTGTTAAAATTCGCGTTAAATTTTTGTTAAATCAGCTCATT
TTTTAACCAATAGGCCGAAATCGGCAAAATCCCTTATAAATCAAAAGAATAGACCGAGATAGGGT
[37 nt withheld, positions 4966-5002]
AAAGAACGTGGACTCCAACGTCAAAGG
[49 nt withheld, positions 5030-5078]
T
[91 nt withheld, positions 5080-5170]
G
[124 nt withheld, positions 5172-5295]
CCCATTCGCCATTCAGGCTGCGCAACTGTTGGGAAGGGCGATCGGTGCGGGCCTCTTCGCTATTACGCCA
GTCGACC
Features (pLannotate 1.2.2; 16 found; start..end, strand, type, name):
      1..978     +  promoter       CMV IE94 promoter: enhancer/promoter region of simian cytomegalovirus major immediate early transcription unit IE94
   1013..1031    +  promoter       SP6 promoter: promoter for bacteriophage SP6 RNA polymerase
   1069..1095    +  CDS            3xFLAG (fragment): three tandem FLAG® epitope tags
   1099..2361    +  CDS            Foxj1: FOXJ1_MOUSE - Also known as Hfh4 From Mus musculus (Mouse).
   2380..2397    -  promoter       T7 promoter (fragment): promoter for bacteriophage T7 RNA polymerase
   2402..2536    -  polyA_signal   SV40 poly(A) signal: SV40 polyadenylation signal
   2649..2667    -  promoter       T3 promoter: promoter for bacteriophage T3 RNA polymerase
   2712..2728    -  protein_bind   lac operator: The lac repressor binds to the lac operator to inhibit transcription in E. coli. This inhibition can be relieved by adding lactose or isopropyl-β-D-thiogalactopyranoside (IPTG). lac repressor encoded by lacI
   2736..2766    -  promoter       lac promoter: promoter for the E. coli lac operon
   2781..2802    -  protein_bind   CAP binding site: CAP binding activates transcription in the presence of cAMP. E. coli catabolite activator protein
   2815..2907    -  CDS            lacI (fragment): lac repressor; lacI; The lac repressor binds to the lac operator to inhibit transcription in E. coli. This inhibition can be relieved by adding lactose or isopropyl-β-D-thiogalactopyranoside (IPTG).
   3090..3678    -  rep_origin     ori: high-copy-number ColE1/pMB1/pBR322/pUC origin of replication
   3849..4709    -  CDS            AmpR: β-lactamase; bla; confers resistance to ampicillin, carbenicillin, and related antibiotics
   4710..4814    -  promoter       AmpR promoter: bla
   4867..5295    -  rep_origin     f1 ori (sequence partly withheld): f1 bacteriophage origin of replication; arrow indicates direction of (+) strand synthesis
   5300..5366    -  CDS            lacZα (fragment): LacZα fragment of β-galactosidase; lacZ fragment
