[The description below was written by a language model from this plasmid's Addgene catalogue record and pLannotate feature annotations shown in this document.]
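Description:
Flag-mFoxJ1 is a mammalian expression plasmid of about 5.4 kb, built on the pCD-betaG-FLAG backbone, that drives production of mouse FoxJ1 (Foxj1, also known as HFH-4) carrying an N-terminal Flag epitope. The catalogue lists the promoter simply as CMV. The sequence annotation identifies it more specifically as the enhancer/promoter of the simian cytomegalovirus IE94 major immediate early unit, which occupies roughly the first kilobase. Downstream lie an SP6 phage promoter and a short Flag-encoding segment, which the annotation software matched as a fragment of a 3xFLAG tag and whose length is consistent with a single epitope. The Foxj1 coding sequence follows almost immediately after this tag, having been inserted between BglII and XhoI sites that remain intact. An SV40 polyadenylation signal follows the insert to terminate and stabilise the transcript, although it is annotated on the opposite strand. The SP6 promoter upstream of the insert, and a partial T7 and a T3 promoter pointing back toward it from the downstream side, could in principle support in vitro transcription, though the record does not describe such use.

For propagation in E. coli, the plasmid has a high-copy ColE1/pUC-type origin and a β-lactamase gene with its own promoter for ampicillin selection. An f1 origin is also present, along with remnants of the lac promoter/operator, lacI and lacZα inherited from a phagemid-type cloning vector. No mammalian selection marker is annotated, so the construct appears suited to transient transfection. FoxJ1 is a forkhead-family transcription factor, and the Flag tag allows the expressed protein to be detected or immunoprecipitated with anti-Flag antibodies in overexpression experiments.
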