Addgene plasmid #122965: Flag-mFoxJ1
Purpose: Expresses Flag-tagged mouse FoxJ1 in mammalian cells
Depositing lab: FENG-QIAN Li & Ken-Ichi Takemaru. Depositing organization: Stony Brook University.
Backbone
  Vector backbone: pCD-betaG-FLAG
  Vector type: Mammalian Expression
Growth in bacteria
  Bacterial resistance: Ampicillin, 100 μg/mL
  Growth temperature: 37°C
  Growth strain: DH5alpha
  Copy number: High Copy
Gene/Insert
  Gene/Insert name: mouse FoxJ1
  Species: M. musculus (mouse)
  Entrez Gene: Foxj1 (a.k.a. FKHL-1, FKHL-13, HFH-4, Hfh4)
  Promoter: CMV
  Tag / fusion protein: Flag (N terminal on backbone)
  Cloning method: Restriction Enzyme; 5′ cloning site BglII (not destroyed); 3′ cloning site XhoI (not destroyed)
  Sequencing primers: 5′ GCGTGCCTAATGGGAGGTCT
Terms and licenses: Academic/Nonprofit Terms; Industry Terms: Not Available to Industry
Depositor comments: The mouse FoxJ1 cDNA was kindly provided by Dr. Steven Brody at Washington University.
How to cite: Flag-mFoxJ1 was a gift from FENG-QIAN Li & Ken-Ichi Takemaru (Addgene plasmid # 122965 ; http://n2t.net/addgene:122965 ; RRID:Addgene_122965)
